Addgene plasmid #247617: pRS303K-Pgpd-OsTIR1(F74G)
Purpose: Expression of OsTIR1
Depositing lab: Sebastian Schuck. Depositing organization: Universitaet Heidelberg. Publication: Systematic evaluation of tools for auxin-inducible protein degradation in budding yeast. Hubbe P, Sharma C, Pajonk O, Peters N, Guschtschin-Schmidt N, Friemel N, Schuck S. Mol Biol Cell. 2026 Feb 1;37(2):mr2. doi: 10.1091/mbc.E25-12-0571. Epub 2025 Dec 16. PubMed 41400934.
Backbone
  Vector backbone: pRS303
  Vector type: Yeast Expression
Growth in bacteria
  Bacterial resistance: Ampicillin, 100 μg/mL
  Growth temperature: 37°C
  Growth strain: DH5alpha
  Copy number: High Copy
Gene/Insert
  Gene/Insert name: OsTIR1
  Species: Oryza sativa
  Mutation: F74G
  Promoter: GAP
  Cloning method: Gibson Cloning
Terms and licenses: Academic/Nonprofit Terms; Industry Terms: Not Available to Industry
Depositor comments: Also known as pSS1553. Please visit https://doi.org/10.1101/2025.09.24.678194 for bioRxiv preprint.
How to cite: pRS303K-Pgpd-OsTIR1(F74G) was a gift from Sebastian Schuck (Addgene plasmid # 247617 ; http://n2t.net/addgene:247617 ; RRID:Addgene_247617)
