[The description below was written by a language model from this plasmid's Addgene catalogue record and pLannotate feature annotations shown in this document.]
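Description:
pRS303K-Pgpd-OsTIR1(F74G) is a yeast expression plasmid built on the pRS303 backbone, a Saccharomyces cerevisiae vector that carries no yeast replication origin in the annotated features and is therefore expected to act as an integrating plasmid. In E. coli it is maintained at high copy through a ColE1/pUC-type origin and selected with ampicillin via the β-lactamase gene. An f1 phage origin and remnants of the lacZα/multiple cloning region with flanking T7 and T3 promoters are also present from the parental vector.

The feature table shows that the HIS3 marker of pRS303 is interrupted. The HIS3 promoter and an initial HIS3 coding fragment lie upstream, and a second HIS3 fragment lies downstream, of an inserted block containing a kanMX cassette and the expression unit. The HIS3 sequences therefore probably serve as homology for targeting the HIS3 locus rather than as a working auxotrophic marker, with kanMX (G418 resistance in yeast) providing selection, which would explain the "K" in the name. The record does not spell this out. The payload is the rice (Oryza sativa) auxin receptor F-box protein OsTIR1 carrying the F74G substitution, driven by the strong constitutive GAP (TDH3) promoter and terminated by the CYC1 terminator. The automated annotation labels this open reading frame as Arabidopsis AFB2, a homology-based match to a related auxin receptor rather than the catalogued identity.

OsTIR1 assembles with the host SCF ubiquitin ligase and recruits degron-tagged proteins for proteasomal degradation when auxin is present. The F74G variant is the enlarged-pocket form used with bulky auxin analogues in second-generation auxin-inducible degron systems. The plasmid was deposited with a study comparing auxin-inducible degradation tools in budding yeast.
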