Features (pLannotate 1.2.2; 22 found; start..end, strand, type, name):
    133..182     +  misc_feature   bom (fragment): basis of mobility region from pBR322
    183..263     -  CDS            MRM1 (fragment): MRM1_YEAST - Also known as PET56 From Saccharomyces cerevisiae (strain ATCC 204508 / S288c) (Baker's yeast).
    313..500     +  promoter       HIS3 promoter: S. cerevisiae HIS3
    501..708     +  CDS            HIS3 (fragment): imidazoleglycerol-phosphate dehydratase, required for histidine biosynthesis; S. cerevisiae HIS3; yeast auxotrophic marker
    771..2127    -  gene           kanMX: yeast selectable marker conferring kanamycin resistance (Wach et al., 1994)
   2212..2855    +  promoter       GAP promoter: S. cerevisiae TDH3; promoter for glyceraldehyde-3-phosphate dehydrogenase
   2873..4597    +  CDS            AFB2: AFB2_ARATH - Also known as LRF2. Experimental evidence at protein level: Swiss-Prot protein existence level 1. Component of SCF(ASK-cullin-F-box) E3 ubiquitin ligase complexes, which may mediate the ubiquitination and subsequent proteasomal degradation of target proteins. Confers sensitivity to the virulent bacterial pathogen P.syringae (By similarity). Auxin receptor that mediates Aux/IAA proteins proteasomal degradation and auxin- regulated transcription. Involved in embryogenesis regulation by auxin. From Arabidopsis thaliana (Mouse-ear cress).
   4607..4853    +  terminator     CYC1 terminator: S. cerevisiae CYC1; transcription terminator for CYC1
   4871..5118    +  CDS            HIS3 (fragment): imidazoleglycerol-phosphate dehydratase, required for histidine biosynthesis; S. cerevisiae HIS3; yeast auxotrophic marker
   5326..5377    +  misc_feature   bom (fragment): basis of mobility region from pBR322
   5405..5833    -  rep_origin     f1 ori (sequence partly withheld): f1 bacteriophage origin of replication; arrow indicates direction of (+) strand synthesis
   5837..5994    -  CDS            lacZα (fragment): LacZα fragment of β-galactosidase; lacZ fragment
   5997..6015    +  promoter       T7 promoter: promoter for bacteriophage T7 RNA polymerase
   6054..6072    -  promoter       T3 promoter: promoter for bacteriophage T3 RNA polymerase
   6117..6133    -  protein_bind   lac operator: The lac repressor binds to the lac operator to inhibit transcription in E. coli. This inhibition can be relieved by adding lactose or isopropyl-β-D-thiogalactopyranoside (IPTG). lac repressor encoded by lacI
   6141..6171    -  promoter       lac promoter: promoter for the E. coli lac operon
   6186..6207    -  protein_bind   CAP binding site: CAP binding activates transcription in the presence of cAMP. E. coli catabolite activator protein
   6220..6312    -  CDS            lacI (fragment): lac repressor; lacI; The lac repressor binds to the lac operator to inhibit transcription in E. coli. This inhibition can be relieved by adding lactose or isopropyl-β-D-thiogalactopyranoside (IPTG).
   6495..7083    -  rep_origin     ori: high-copy-number ColE1/pMB1/pBR322/pUC origin of replication
   7254..8114    -  CDS            AmpR: β-lactamase; bla; confers resistance to ampicillin, carbenicillin, and related antibiotics
   8115..8219    -  promoter       AmpR promoter: bla
   8314..31      +  CDS            rop (fragment) (across the origin): Rop protein, which maintains plasmids at low copy number; rop
>Addgene plasmid #247617 | pRS303K-Pgpd-OsTIR1(F74G) | addgene full sequence | sequence record 494873 | Addgene NGS Result
GCGTTTCGGTGATGACGGTGAAAACCTCTGACACATGCAGCTCCCGGAGACGGTCACAGCTTGTCTGTAA
GCGGATGCCGGGAGCAGACAAGCCCGTCAGGGCGCGTCAGCGGGTGTTGGCGGGTGTCGGGGCTGGCTTA
ACTATGCGGCATCAGAGCAGATTGTACTGAGAGTGCACCATAAATTCCCGTTTTAAGAGCTTGGTGAGCG
CTAGGAGTCACTGCCAGGTATCGTTTGAACACGGCATTAGTCAGGGAAGTCATAACACAGTCCTTTCCCG
CAATTTTCTTTTTCTATTACTCTTGGCCTCCTCTAGTACACTCTATATTTTTTTATGCCTCGGTAATGAT
TTTCATTTTTTTTTTTCCACCTAGCGGATGACTCTTTTTTTTTCTTAGCGATTGGCATTATCACATAATG
AATTATACATTATATAAAGTAATGTGATTTCTTCGAAGAATATACTAAAAAATGAGCAGGCAAGATAAAC
GAAGGCAAAGATGACAGAGCAGAAAGCCCTAGTAAAGCGTATTACAAATGAAACCAAGATTCAGATTGCG
ATCTCTTTAAAGGGTGGTCCCCTAGCGATAGAGCACTCGATCTTCCCAGAAAAAGAGGCAGAAGCAGTAG
CAAAACAGGCCACACAATCGCAAGTGATTAACGTCCACACAGGTATAGGGTTTCTGGACCATATGATACA
TGCTCTGGATCATCGATGAATTCGAGCTCGTTTTCGACACTGGATGGCGGCGTTAGTATCGAATCGACAG
CAGTATAGCGACCAGCATTCACATACGATTGACGCATGATATTACTTTCTGCGCACTTAACTTCGCATCT
GGGCAGATGATGTCGAGGCGAAAAAAAATATAAATCACGCTAACATTTGATTAAAATAGAACAACTACAA
TATAAAAAAACTATACAAATGACAAGTTCTTGAAAACAAGAATCTTTTTATTGTCAGTACTGATTAGAAA
AACTCATCGAGCATCAAATGAAACTGCAATTTATTCATATCAGGATTATCAATACCATATTTTTGAAAAA
GCCGTTTCTGTAATGAAGGAGAAAACTCACCGAGGCAGTTCCATAGGATGGCAAGATCCTGGTATCGGTC
TGCGATTCCGACTCGTCCAACATCAATACAACCTATTAATTTCCCCTCGTCAAAAATAAGGTTATCAAGT
GAGAAATCACCATGAGTGACGACTGAATCCGGTGAGAATGGCAAAAGCTTATGCATTTCTTTCCAGACTT
GTTCAACAGGCCAGCCATTACGCTCGTCATCAAAATCACTCGCATCAACCAAACCGTTATTCATTCGTGA
TTGCGCCTGAGCGAGACGAAATACGCGATCGCTGTTAAAAGGACAATTACAAACAGGAATCGAATGCAAC
CGGCGCAGGAACACTGCCAGCGCATCAACAATATTTTCACCTGAATCAGGATATTCTTCTAATACCTGGA
ATGCTGTTTTGCCGGGGATCGCAGTGGTGAGTAACCATGCATCATCAGGAGTACGGATAAAATGCTTGAT
GGTCGGAAGAGGCATAAATTCCGTCAGCCAGTTTAGTCTGACCATCTCATCTGTAACATCATTGGCAACG
CTACCTTTGCCATGTTTCAGAAACAACTCTGGCGCATCGGGCTTCCCATACAATCGATAGATTGTCGCAC
CTGATTGCCCGACATTATCGCGAGCCCATTTATACCCATATAAATCAGCATCCATGTTGGAATTTAATCG
CGGCCTCGAAACGTGAGTCTTTTCCTTACCCATGGTTGTTTATGTTCGGATGTGATGTGAGAACTGTATC
CTAGCAAGATTTTAAAAGGAAGTATATGAAAGAAGAACCTCAGTGGCAAATCCTAACCTTTTATATTTCT
CTACAGGGGCGCGGCGTGGGGACAATTCAACGCGTCTGTGAGGGGAGCGTTTCCCTGCTCGCAGGTCTGC
AGCGAGGAGCCGTAATTTTTGCTTCGCGCCGTGCGGCCATCAAAATGTATGGATGCAAATGATTATACAT
GGGGATGTATGGGCTAAATGTACGGGCGACAGTCACATCATGCCCCTGAGCTGCGCACGTCAAGACTGTC
AAGGAGGGTATTCTGGGCCTCCATGTCGCTGGCCGGGTGACCCGGCGGGGACGAGGCAAGCTAAACAGAT
CTGGCGCGCCTTAATTAACCCGGGGATCCGAGCTCAGTTTATCATTATCAATACTCGCCATTTCAAAGAA
TACGTAAATAATTAATAGTAGTGATTTTCCTAACTTTATTTAGTCAAAAAATTAGCCTTTTAATTCTGCT
GTAACCCGTACATGCCCAAAATAGGGGGCGGGTTACACAGAATATATAACATCGTAGGTGTCTGGGTGAA
CAGTTTATTCCTGGCATCCACTAAATATAATGGAGCCCGCTTTTTAAGCTGGCATCCAGAAAAAAAAAGA
ATCCCAGCACCAAAATATTGTTTTCTTCACCAACCATCAGTTCATAGGTCCATTCTCTTAGCGCAACTAC
AGAGAACAGGGGCACAAACAGGCAAAAAACGGGCACAACCTCAATGGAGTGATGCAACCTGCCTGGAGTA
AATGATGACACAAGGCAATTGACCCACGCATGTATCTATCTCATTTTCTTACACCTTCTATTACCTTCTG
CTCTCTCTGATTTGGAAAAAGCTGAAAAAAAAGGTTGAAACCAGTTCCCTGAAATTATTCCCCTACTTGA
CTAATAAGTATATAAAGACGGTAGGTATTGATTGTAATTCTGTAAATCTATTTCTTAAACTTCTTAAATT
CTACTTTTATAGTTAGTCTTTTTTTTAGTTTTAAAACACCAGAACTTAGTTTCGACGGATTCTAGAACTA
GTATGACTTATTTTCCTGAAGAAGTTGTAGAACACATATTTTCCTTTTTACCTGCTCAAAGAGATAGAAA
CACCGTCTCCTTGGTCTGTAAGGTTTGGTACGAAATCGAAAGATTGTCTAGAAGAGGTGTTTTTGTTGGT
AATTGTTACGCAGTTAGAGCTGGTAGAGTTGCTGCAAGATTCCCAAACGTTAGAGCATTGACTGTTAAAG
GTAAACCTCATGGTGCTGATTTCAATTTGGTTCCACCTGATTGGGGTGGTTATGCTGGTCCATGGATTGA
AGCTGCAGCTAGAGGTTGTCACGGTTTGGAAGAATTGAGAATGAAGAGAATGGTTGTTTCTGATGAATCA
TTGGAATTGTTAGCAAGATCTTTTCCTAGATTCAGAGCTTTGGTTTTGATCTCATGTGAAGGTTTTTCCA
CCGATGGTTTAGCAGCTGTTGCTTCACATTGTAAGTTGTTGAGAGAATTGGATTTGCAAGAAAACGAAGT
TGAAGATAGAGGTCCAAGATGGTTATCTTGTTTTCCTGATTCCTGTACAAGTTTGGTTTCTTTGAACTTC
GCATGTATCAAGGGTGAAGTTAACGCTGGTAGTTTGGAAAGATTAGTTTCTAGATCACCAAATTTGAGAT
CTTTGAGATTGAACAGATCCGTTAGTGTTGATACCTTGGCAAAGATCTTGTTGAGAACTCCTAATTTGGA
AGATTTGGGTACTGGTAACTTGACAGATGATTTCCAAACAGAATCATACTTCAAGTTGACCTCCGCTTTG
GAAAAGTGTAAGATGTTGAGATCTTTGTCAGGTTTTTGGGATGCAAGTCCAGTTTGTTTGTCTTTTATAT
ATCCTTTGTGTGCTCAATTGACTGGTTTGAATTTGTCTTACGCACCAACTTTGGATGCTAGTGATTTGAC
AAAGATGATCTCTAGATGTGTTAAGTTGCAAAGATTGTGGGTTTTGGATTGTATCTCAGATAAAGGTTTG
CAAGTTGTTGCTTCTTCTTGTAAGGATTTGCAAGAATTGAGAGTTTTTCCAAGTGATTTCTATGTTGCAG
GTTACTCTGCTGTTACAGAAGAAGGTTTAGTTGCAGTTTCATTGGGTTGTCCTAAGTTGAACTCCTTGTT
GTACTTCTGTCATCAAATGACCAACGCAGCTTTGGTTACTGTTGCTAAAAATTGTCCAAACTTCACTAGA
TTCAGATTGTGTATCTTGGAACCAGGTAAACCTGATGTTGTTACATCACAACCTTTAGATGAAGGTTTTG
GTGCAATCGTTAGAGAGTGTAAGGGTTTGCAAAGATTGTCCATCAGTGGTTTGTTGACAGATAAGGTTTT
TATGTACATCGGTAAATACGCTAAGCAATTGGAAATGTTGTCAATCGCATTCGCTGGTGACTCCGATAAG
GGTATGATGCATGTTATGAACGGTTGTAAGAACTTAAGAAAGTTGGAAATCAGAGATTCTCCATTTGGTG
ACGCAGCTTTGTTGGGTAATTTCGCAAGATATGAAACAATGAGATCTTTGTGGATGTCCAGTTGTAACGT
TACCTTGAAAGGTTGTCAAGTTTTAGCTTCAAAGATGCCAATGTTGAACGTTGAAGTTATTAACGAAAGA
GATGGTTCCAATGAAATGGAAGAAAACCATGGTGACTTGCCTAAAGTTGAAAAGTTATACGTCTACAGAA
CAACCGCAGGTGCCAGAGATGATGCTCCTAACTTCGTCAAGATTTTATGACTCGAGTCATGTAATTAGTT
ATGTCACGCTTACATTCACGCCCTCCCCCCACATCCGCTCTAACCGAAAAGGAAGGAGTTAGACAACCTG
AAGTCTAGGTCCCTATTTATTTTTTTATAGTTATGTTAGTATTAAGAACGTTATTTATATTTCAAATTTT
TCTTTTTTTCTGTACAGACGCGTGTACGCATGTAACATTATACTGAAAACCTTGCTTGAGAAGGTTTTGG
GACGCTCGAAGGCTTTAATTTGCGGCCGGTCGACCTGCAGCGTACGCAGTTGTCGAACTTGGTTTGCAAA
GGGAGAAAGTAGGAGATCTCTCTTGCGAGATGATCCCGCATTTTCTTGAAAGCTTTGCAGAGGCTAGCAG
AATTACCCTCCACGTTGATTGTCTGCGAGGCAAGAATGATCATCACCGTAGTGAGAGTGCGTTCAAGGCT
CTTGCGGTTGCCATAAGAGAAGCCACCTCGCCCAATGGTACCAACGATGTTCCCTCCACCAAAGGTGTTC
TTATGTAGTGACACCGATTATTTAAAGCTGCAGCATACGATATATATACATGTGTATATATGTATACCTA
TGAATGTCAGTAAGTATGTATACGAACAGTATGATACTGAAGATGACAAGGTAATGCATCATTCTATACG
TGTCATTCTGAACGAGGCGCGCTTTCCTTTTTTCTTTTTGCTTTTTCTTTTTTTTTCTCTTGAACTCGAC
GGATCTATGCGGTGTGAAATACCGCACAGATGCGTAAGGAGAAAATACCGCATCAGGAAATTGTAAGCGT
TAATATTTTGTTAAAATTCGCGTTAAATTTTTGTTAAATCAGCTCATTTTTTAACCAATAGGCCGAAATC
GGCAAAATCCCTTATAAATCAAAAGAATAGACCGAGATAGGGT
[37 nt withheld, positions 5504-5540]
AAAGAACGTGGACTCCAACGTCAAAGG
[49 nt withheld, positions 5568-5616]
T
[91 nt withheld, positions 5618-5708]
G
[124 nt withheld, positions 5710-5833]
CCATTCGCCATTCAGGCTGCGCAACTGTTGGGAAGGGCGATCGGTGCGGGCCTCTTCGCTATTACGCCAG
CTGGCGAAAGGGGGATGTGCTGCAAGGCGATTAAGTTGGGTAACGCCAGGGTTTTCCCAGTCACGACGTT
GTAAAACGACGGCCAGTGAATTGTAATACGACTCACTATAGGGCGAATTGGAGGGGGGGGCCCGGTACCA
GCTTTTGTTCCCTTTAGTGAGGGTTAATTTCGAGCTTGGCGTAATCATGGTCATAGCTGTTTCCTGTGTG
AAATTGTTATCCGCTCACAATTCCACACAACATACGAGCCGGAAGCATAAAGTGTAAAGCCTGGGGTGCC
TAATGAGTGAGCTAACTCACATTAATTGCGTTGCGCTCACTGCCCGCTTTCCAGTCGGGAAACCTGTCGT
GCCAGCTGCATTAATGAATCGGCCAACGCGCGGGGAGAGGCGGTTTGCGTATTGGGCGCTCTTCCGCTTC
CTCGCTCACTGACTCGCTGCGCTCGGTCGTTCGGCTGCGGCGAGCGGTATCAGCTCACTCAAAGGCGGTA
ATACGGTTATCCACAGAATCAGGGGATAACGCAGGAAAGAACATGTGAGCAAAAGGCCAGCAAAAGGCCA
GGAACCGTAAAAAGGCCGCGTTGCTGGCGTTTTTCCATAGGCTCCGCCCCCCTGACGAGCATCACAAAAA
TCGACGCTCAAGTCAGAGGTGGCGAAACCCGACAGGACTATAAAGATACCAGGCGTTTCCCCCTGGAAGC
TCCCTCGTGCGCTCTCCTGTTCCGACCCTGCCGCTTACCGGATACCTGTCCGCCTTTCTCCCTTCGGGAA
GCGTGGCGCTTTCTCATAGCTCACGCTGTAGGTATCTCAGTTCGGTGTAGGTCGTTCGCTCCAAGCTGGG
CTGTGTGCACGAACCCCCCGTTCAGCCCGACCGCTGCGCCTTATCCGGTAACTATCGTCTTGAGTCCAAC
CCGGTAAGACACGACTTATCGCCACTGGCAGCAGCCACTGGTAACAGGATTAGCAGAGCGAGGTATGTAG
GCGGTGCTACAGAGTTCTTGAAGTGGTGGCCTAACTACGGCTACACTAGAAGAACAGTATTTGGTATCTG
CGCTCTGCTGAAGCCAGTTACCTTCGGAAAAAGAGTTGGTAGCTCTTGATCCGGCAAACAAACCACCGCT
GGTAGCGGTGGTTTTTTTGTTTGCAAGCAGCAGATTACGCGCAGAAAAAAAGGATCTCAAGAAGATCCTT
TGATCTTTTCTACGGGGTCTGACGCTCAGTGGAACGAAAACTCACGTTAAGGGATTTTGGTCATGAGATT
ATCAAAAAGGATCTTCACCTAGATCCTTTTAAATTAAAAATGAAGTTTTAAATCAATCTAAAGTATATAT
GAGTAAACTTGGTCTGACAGTTACCAATGCTTAATCAGTGAGGCACCTATCTCAGCGATCTGTCTATTTC
GTTCATCCATAGTTGCCTGACTCCCCGTCGTGTAGATAACTACGATACGGGAGGGCTTACCATCTGGCCC
CAGTGCTGCAATGATACCGCGAGACCCACGCTCACCGGCTCCAGATTTATCAGCAATAAACCAGCCAGCC
GGAAGGGCCGAGCGCAGAAGTGGTCCTGCAACTTTATCCGCCTCCATCCAGTCTATTAATTGTTGCCGGG
AAGCTAGAGTAAGTAGTTCGCCAGTTAATAGTTTGCGCAACGTTGTTGCCATTGCTACAGGCATCGTGGT
GTCACGCTCGTCGTTTGGTATGGCTTCATTCAGCTCCGGTTCCCAACGATCAAGGCGAGTTACATGATCC
CCCATGTTGTGCAAAAAAGCGGTTAGCTCCTTCGGTCCTCCGATCGTTGTCAGAAGTAAGTTGGCCGCAG
TGTTATCACTCATGGTTATGGCAGCACTGCATAATTCTCTTACTGTCATGCCATCCGTAAGATGCTTTTC
TGTGACTGGTGAGTACTCAACCAAGTCATTCTGAGAATAGTGTATGCGGCGACCGAGTTGCTCTTGCCCG
GCGTCAATACGGGATAATACCGCGCCACATAGCAGAACTTTAAAAGTGCTCATCATTGGAAAACGTTCTT
CGGGGCGAAAACTCTCAAGGATCTTACCGCTGTTGAGATCCAGTTCGATGTAACCCACTCGTGCACCCAA
CTGATCTTCAGCATCTTTTACTTTCACCAGCGTTTCTGGGTGAGCAAAAACAGGAAGGCAAAATGCCGCA
AAAAAGGGAATAAGGGCGACACGGAAATGTTGAATACTCATACTCTTCCTTTTTCAATATTATTGAAGCA
TTTATCAGGGTTATTGTCTCATGAGCGGATACATATTTGAATGTATTTAGAAAAATAAACAAATAGGGGT
TCCGCGCACATTTCCCCGAAAAGTGCCACCTGACGTCTAAGAAACCATTATTATCATGACATTAACCTAT
AAAAATAGGCGTATCACGAGGCCCTTTCGTCTCGC
